Addgene plasmid #12387: pLPC myc hPOT1
Depositing lab: Titia de Lange. Depositing organization: Rockefeller University. Publication: POT1 as a terminal transducer of TRF1 telomere length control. Loayza D, De Lange T. Nature. 2003 Jun 26. 423(6943):1013-8. 10.1038/nature01688 PubMed 12768206.
Backbone
  Vector backbone: pLPC
  Backbone size w/o insert (bp): 5700
  Vector type: Retroviral
  Selectable markers: Puromycin
Growth in bacteria
  Bacterial resistance: Ampicillin, 100 μg/mL
  Growth temperature: 37°C
  Growth strain: DH5alpha
  Copy number: High Copy
Gene/Insert
  Gene/Insert name: Protection of Telomeres 1 (alt names: POT1; 2824)
  Species: H. sapiens (human)
  Insert size (bp): 1900
  GenBank ID: FLJ11073
  Entrez Gene: POT1 (a.k.a. CMM10, CRMCC3, GLM9, HPOT1, PFBMFT8, TPDS3)
  Tag / fusion protein: Myc (N terminal on backbone)
  Cloning method: Restriction Enzyme; 5′ cloning site BamHI (not destroyed); 3′ cloning site XhoI (not destroyed)
  Sequencing primers: 5′ TAGGCGTGTACGGTGGGA; 3′ CTTGCCAAACCTACAGGT
Terms and licenses: Academic/Nonprofit Terms; Industry Terms: Not Available to Industry
How to cite: pLPC myc hPOT1 was a gift from Titia de Lange (Addgene plasmid # 12387 ; http://n2t.net/addgene:12387 ; RRID:Addgene_12387)
