[The description below was written by a language model from this plasmid's Addgene catalogue record and pLannotate feature annotations shown in this document.]
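Description:
pLPC myc hPOT1 is a Moloney murine leukemia virus-based retroviral expression vector, built on the pLPC backbone, that carries human POT1 (Protection of Telomeres 1) with an N-terminal Myc epitope tag supplied by the backbone. The roughly 1.9 kb POT1 coding sequence was inserted between BamHI and XhoI sites, both of which are retained, giving a sequenced plasmid of about 7.6 kb. In bacteria it replicates from a high-copy ColE1/pUC-type origin and is selected with ampicillin through the β-lactamase gene.

The proviral unit is annotated on the reverse strand. Read in its own orientation, it begins with a 5′ MoMLV LTR, followed by a packaging signal and a truncated gag segment lacking its start codon, which together allow the genomic RNA to be encapsidated when the plasmid is introduced into a packaging cell line. Next comes the puromycin N-acetyltransferase gene, placed where it would be expressed from the LTR-driven transcript, and then an internal CMV immediate-early enhancer/promoter driving Myc-POT1, with the 3′ LTR closing the unit. A T7 promoter sits just upstream of the tag. The tag is annotated only as a short fragment matching a 3xMyc element, consistent with a single Myc epitope. Small annotated fragments such as lacI, bom and an HIV-1 LTR match appear to be backbone remnants or incidental hits.

After infection and integration, transduced mammalian cells can be selected with puromycin and stably express epitope-tagged POT1, which can be followed with anti-Myc antibodies. POT1 binds single-stranded telomeric DNA, and the associated publication concerns its role as a downstream effector of TRF1-dependent telomere length control, so the construct suits studies of POT1 localisation, interactions and overexpression effects on telomeres.
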