Features (pLannotate 1.2.2; 17 found; start..end, strand, type, name):
      2..54      +  CDS            lacI (fragment): lac repressor; lacI; The lac repressor binds to the lac operator to inhibit transcription in E. coli. This inhibition can be relieved by adding lactose or isopropyl-β-D-thiogalactopyranoside (IPTG).
    120..589     -  LTR            LTR: long terminal repeat from Moloney murine leukemia virus
    590..711     -  LTR            3' LTR (ΔU3) (fragment): self-inactivating 3' long terminal repeat (LTR) from Moloney murine leukemia virus
    780..2678    -  CDS            POT1: POTE1_HUMAN - Experimental evidence at protein level: Swiss-Prot protein existence level 1. Component of the telomerase ribonucleoprotein (RNP) complex that is essential for the replication of chromosome termini. Is a component of the double-stranded telomeric DNA-binding TRF1 complex which is involved in the regulation of telomere length by cis- inhibition of telomerase. Also acts as a single-stranded telomeric DNA- binding protein and thus may act as a downstream effector of the TRF1 complex and may transduce information about telomere maintenance and/or length to the telomere terminus. Comp
   2697..2725    -  CDS            3xMyc (fragment): 3 tandem Myc epitope tags
   2764..2782    -  promoter       T7 promoter: promoter for bacteriophage T7 RNA polymerase
   2798..2831    -  LTR            5' LTR (truncated) (fragment): truncated 5' long terminal repeat (LTR) from HIV-1
   2827..3030    -  promoter       CMV promoter: human cytomegalovirus (CMV) immediate early promoter
   3031..3410    -  enhancer       CMV enhancer: human cytomegalovirus immediate early enhancer
   3565..3617    +  misc_feature   bom (fragment): basis of mobility region from pBR322
   3690..4289    -  CDS            PuroR: puromycin N-acetyltransferase; pac from Streptomyces alboniger; confers resistance to puromycin
   4307..4723    -  CDS            gag (truncated): truncated Moloney murine leukemia virus (MMLV) gag gene lacking the start codon
   4790..5064    -  misc_feature   MESV Ψ (fragment): packaging signal of murine embryonic stem cell virus
   5188..5657    -  LTR            LTR: long terminal repeat from Moloney murine leukemia virus
   5688..5792    +  promoter       AmpR promoter: bla
   5793..6653    +  CDS            AmpR: β-lactamase; bla; confers resistance to ampicillin, carbenicillin, and related antibiotics
   6813..7401    +  rep_origin     ori: high-copy-number ColE1/pMB1/pBR322/pUC origin of replication
>Addgene plasmid #12387 | pLPC myc hPOT1 | addgene full sequence | sequence record 151417 | Addgene NGS result
AGCGCCCAATACGCAAACCGCCTCTCCCCGCGCGTTGGCCGATTCATTAATGCAACTATGGCCATTTAAT
GTAAATACTTAAGAAAAAAAACCAAATTAATTTTGATACATGCTGCATGTGAAAGACCCCCGCTGACGGG
TAGTCAATCACTCAGAGGAGACCCTCCCAAGGAACAGCGAGACCACAAGTCGGATGCAACTGCAAGAGGG
TTTATTGGATACACGGGTACCCGGGCGACTCAGTCAATCGGAGGACTGGCGCCCCGAGTGAGGGGTTGTG
GGCTCTTTTATTGAGCTCGGGGAGCAGAAGCGCGCGAACAGAAGCGAGAAGCGAACTGATTGGTTAGTTC
AAATAAGGCACAGGGTCATTTCAGGTCCTTGGGGCACCCTGGAAACATCTGATGGTTCTCTAGAAACTGC
TGAGGGCTGGACCGCATCTGGGGACCATCTGTTCTTGGCCCTGAGCCGGGGCAGGAACTGCTTACCACAG
ATATCCTGTTTGGCCCATATTCAGCTGTTCCATCTGTTCTTGGCCCTGAGCCGGGGCAGGAACTGCTTAC
CACAGATATCCTGTTTGGCCCATATTCAGCTGTTCCATCTGTTCCTGACCTTGATCTGAACTTCTCTATT
CTCAGTTATGTATTTTTCCATGCCTTGCAAAATGGCGTTACTTAAGCTAGCTTGCCAAACCTACAGGTGG
GGTCTTTCATTCCCCCCTTTTTCTGGAGACTAAATAAAATCTTTTATTTTATCGGCCCTCTAGATGCATG
CTCGAGTTAGATTACATCTTCTGCAACTGTGGTGTCAAAAATCTGATAGCAAATTTGATTATCTGTTCCA
TTTGTGACATTGTATGACTTGATGAAGCATTCCAACCACGGATATGCATCAATTTTTATTCCTGGAGGAC
AAAACATATCCATGATCATATCCACACTTTTCTGAAGGTCATCATCCATCAGAACTTCTGATGCTGGAAT
CTGGAAGAATTTGTCAGAATCCATGAGATAGGCTTCTAGTACTCCTGTTCCATCATCAAGTGTAAAGGTC
ATAACAAACACATATTGGAGGGGTACAATACCCAGTGCTTCTGCCACAGAAGAAGGAATCCACGATGTTT
TATCAACCAGGGAATTTAGATTTTGTATGGATCTCAAACTAGAACACTGTTTACATCCATAGTGATGTAT
TGTTCCTTGTATAAGAAATGGTGCTGAAAGGTCCAAAAGTTCCAGGTCTTCGTGGCCAGATCTCACAGGA
ATTACACTATTAAACTTGTTCGAGAGTTTGCAAATTTCACTGAGTGTACCTCCTTCTATCAAAAGTAGAC
ATTCATTTGAAAGCGGGAGAATACCATTATTTTTCACAAAATGAACTGCTACTTTTCGTCCTTTTTGATT
TTTAGTGGTCCAGATTTTTGAATCATATAATGATGTATTTTGTAGCTTGACATCTGGGGTTTTAGTTGCA
CCATCCTGAAAAATTATATCCAAATCGCCCTCATGTGGAACTTCTTGCAGCAAATGACATTTAGGGCAAT
GAAGTTTAACAGACTGAAATAGTCTTCTGGGCTTATATGACCTCAATTTTGCTCGGATGCGGTATTGTTG
AGGAGCTTTTTGTTTCAAAATGGCACATAGTGGTGTCCTCTCCAAATACTGATGATCTGTAAGTATTGTA
GCAGATAGCTGTTGACATCTTTCTACCTCGTATAATGATACTGATCCAGAGCTTGGAAAGCTGTCGTCAG
GTTCTGATTGACAGATAACATCTGAATGCTGATTGGCTGTCAAATTTGCAGATTCTAAATCCTTTTTCAG
TTGATCCACATCAGAGTTACTTTCTGGCAAGACCCTGATTCCCCGACCGTAACTGGTACCTCCATGAAGA
TGAAACTCTAAACTTAACATTGTCTGATTCTCTGAATTCATTGATTGAAGTTTGGTATGAAGGCTATAGA
TTCTAAGAAAGCTTCCAACCTTCAGAGATCTTGCCACATGAACATGGTTATCGTAGACTAAAATGTCTAT
TGTCAGATTTTGTAGCCGATGGATGTGACTTAAATCACCTTCAAGAACAAGGTCTTGTATTAAGACTCTC
CAAGATGGAAATGGTGTCCTGGTGCCATCCCATACCTTTAGAAGAAATGATGCTCCGTCCACTTCTGCTT
TGCCCAAGAGCTGACAAGTCAGGTCAAAATACTGCATTGGCTGAACATCACACAATTTTAGTAATGTCCA
AGACGGTGACATATGAGTAGATGCCCAAACACGTAAGGCTTCTACCATTTTGTGGTCCTCAGTAGTGAAG
TTAAAATACTTGCTTGAAGTGCGAGGTATGATAGGGGCTCCCAAAGTTCCCTCAAACGTCAAAGATGCAA
AGCCAGAGCTGGTGATACCCTGAGTCTCCTTTTTATATACTTGAATCTTCAGCCTGTGAAAGCGAACAAT
ATCTCCATTTTTATAAATTATTGGAAGGGCTTCATAGTTTCCACTAAAGAGCAGGCAAGTTAGTTTTACA
TTTGTCTGGTCCACAATAGTTACAACTGAGCAATAATCAGTTCCTTTGCTTAGATATGGGGGCTTAAAGA
ACTTCACAACACCATAGACATTGACAATTGTACCACCCTTAAGTTGATTCAGGGGTGTATATATATAATT
TGTTGCTGGAACCAAGGATCCTCTCTTTCTTAACAAATCTTCTTCAGAAATCAACTTTTGTTCCATGGTG
GCTGATCCGAGCTCGGTACCAAGCTTGGGTCTCCCTATAGTGAGTCGTATTAATTTCGATAAGCCAGTAA
GCAGTGGGTTCTCTAGTTAGCCAGAGAGCTCTGCTTATATAGACCTCCCACCGTACACGCCTACCGCCCA
TTTGCGTCAATGGGGCGGAGTTGTTACGACATTTTGGAAAGTCCCGTTGATTTTGGTGCCAAAACAAACT
CCCATTGACGTCAATGGGGTGGAGACTTGGAAATCCCCGTGAGTCAAACCGCTATCCACGCCCATTGATG
TACTGCCAAAACCGCATCACCATGGTAATAGCGATGACTAATACGTAGATGTACTGCCAAGTAGGAAAGT
CCCATAAGGTCATGTACTGGGCATAATGCCAGGCGGGCCATTTACCGTCATTGACGTCAATAGGGGGCGT
ACTTGGCATATGATACACTTGATGTACTGCCAAGTGGGCAGTTTACCGTAAATACTCCACCCATTGACGT
CAATGGAAAGTCCCTATTGGCGTTACTATGGGAACATACGTCATTATTGACGTCAATGGGCGGGGGTCGT
TGGGCGGTCAGCCAGGCGGGCCATTTACCGTAAGTTATGTAACGCGGAACTCCATATATGGGCTATGAAC
TAATGACCCCGTAATTGATTACTATTAATAACTAGTCAATAATCAATGTCAACGCGTATATCTGGCCCGT
ACATCGCGAAGCAGCGCAAAACGCCTAACCCTAAGCAGATTCTTCATGCAATTGTCGGTCAAGCCTTGCC
TTGTTGTAGCTTAAATTTTGCTCGCGCACTACTCAGCGACCTCCAACACACAAGCAGGGAGCAGATACTG
GCTTAACTATGCGGCATCAGAGCAGATTGTACTGAGAGTGCACCATAGGGGATCGGGAGATCCGATGCAT
GGGGTCGTGCGCTCCTTTCGGTCGGGCGCTGCGGGTCGTGGGGCGGGCGTCAGGCACCGGGCTTGCGGGT
CATGCACCAGGTGCGCGGTCCTTCGGGCACCTCGACGTCGGCGGTGACGGTGAAGCCGAGCCGCTCGTAG
AAGGGGAGGTTGCGGGGCGCGGAGGTCTCCAGGAAGGCGGGCACCCCGGCGCGCTCGGCCGCCTCCACTC
CGGGGAGCACGACGGCGCTGCCCAGACCCTTGCCCTGGTGGTCGGGCGAGACGCCGACGGTGGCCAGGAA
CCACGCGGGCTCCTTGGGCCGGTGCGGCGCCAGGAGGCCTTCCATCTGTTGCTGCGCGGCCAGCCGGGAA
CCGCTCAACTCGGCCATGCGCGGGCCGATCTCGGCGAACACCGCCCCCGCTTCGACGCTCTCCGGCGTGG
TCCAGACCGCCACCGCGGCGCCGTCGTCCGCGACCCACACCTTGCCGATGTCGAGCCCGACGCGCGTGAG
GAAGAGTTCTTGCAGCTCGGTGACCCGCTCGATGTGGCGGTCCGGATCGACGGTGTGGCGCGTGGCGGGG
TAGTCGGCGAACGCGGCGGCGAGGGTGCGTACGGCCCTGGGGACGTCGTCGCGGGTGGCGAGGCGCACCG
TGGGCTTGTACTCGGTCATGGTAAGCTGATCCGGCCGGCGCCTAGAGAAGGAGTGAGGGCTGGATAAAGG
GAGGATCGAGGCGGGGTCGAACGAGGAGGTTCAAGGGGGAGAGACGGGGCGGATGGAGGAAGAGGAGGCG
GAGGCTTAGGGTGTACAAAGGGCTTGACCCAGGGAGGGGGGTCAAAAGCCAAGGCTTCCCAGGTCACGAT
GTAGGGGACCTGGTCTGGGTGTCCATGCGGGCCAGGTGAAAAGACCTTGATCTTAACCTGGGTGATGAGG
TCTCGGTTAAAGGTGCCGTCTCGCGGCCATCCGACGTTAAAGGTTGGCCATTCTGCAGAGCAGAAGGTAA
CCCAACGTCTCTTCTTGACATCTACCGACTGGTTGTGAGCGATCCGCTCGACATCTTTCCAGTGACCTAA
GGTCAAACTTAAGGGAGTGGTAACAGTCTGGCCCTAATTTTCAGACAAATACAGAAACACAGTCAGACAG
AGACAACACAGAACGATGCTGCAGCGCTGCAGCAGACAAGACGCGCGGCTTCGGTTCCAAACCGAAAGCA
AAAATTCAGACGGAGGCGGGAACTGTTTTAGGTTCTCGTCTCCTACCAGAACCACATATCCTGACGGGGT
CGGATTCCACATCGACTCCCTTCCTCAGGTCGGGCCACAAAAACGGCCCCCAAAGTCCCTGGGACGTCTC
CCAGGGTTGCGGCCGGGTGTTCAGAACTCGTCAGTTCCACCACGGGTCCGCCAGATACAGAGCTAGTTAG
CTAACTAGTACCGACGCAGGCGCATAAAATCAGTCATAGACACTAGACAATCGGACAGACACAGATAAGT
TGCTGGCCAGCTTGCCTCCCGGTGGTGGGTCGGTGGTCCCTGGGCAGGGGTCTCCCGATCCCGGACGAGC
CCCCAAATGAAAGACCCCCGCTGACGGGTAGTCAATCACTCAGAGGAGACCCTCCCAAGGAACAGCGAGA
CCACAAGTCGGATGCAACTGCAAGAGGGTTTATTGGATACACGGGTACCCGGGCGACTCAGTCAATCGGA
GGACTGGCGCCCCGAGTGAGGGGTTGTGGGCTCTTTTATTGAGCTCGGGGAGCAGAAGCGCGCGAACAGA
AGCGAGAAGCGAACTGATTGGTTAGTTCAAATAAGGCACAGGGTCATTTCAGGTCCTTGGGGCACCCTGG
AAACATCTGATGGTTCTCTAGAAACTGCTGAGGGCTGGACCGCATCTGGGGACCATCTGTTCTTGGCCCT
GAGCCGGGGCAGGAACTGCTTACCACAGATATCCTGTTTGGCCCATATTCAGCTGTTCCATCTGTTCTTG
GCCCTGAGCCGGGGCAGGAACTGCTTACCACAGATATCCTGTTTGGCCCATATTCAGGCTGCAGGTGGCA
CTTTTCGGGGAAATGTGCGCGGAACCCCTATTTGTTTATTTTTCTAAATACATTCAAATATGTATCCGCT
CATGAGACAATAACCCTGATAAATGCTTCAATAATATTGAAAAAGGAAGAGTATGAGTATTCAACATTTC
CGTGTCGCCCTTATTCCCTTTTTTGCGGCATTTTGCCTTCCTGTTTTTGCTCACCCAGAAACGCTGGTGA
AAGTAAAAGATGCTGAAGATCAGTTGGGTGCACGAGTGGGTTACATCGAACTGGATCTCAACAGCGGTAA
GATCCTTGAGAGTTTTCGCCCCGAAGAACGTTTTCCAATGATGAGCACTTTTAAAGTTCTGCTATGTGGC
GCGGTATTATCCCGTATTGACGCCGGGCAAGAGCAACTCGGTCGCCGCATACACTATTCTCAGAATGACT
TGGTTGAGTACTCACCAGTCACAGAAAAGCATCTTACGGATGGCATGACAGTAAGAGAATTATGCAGTGC
TGCCATAACCATGAGTGATAACACTGCGGCCAACTTACTTCTGACAACGATCGGAGGACCGAAGGAGCTA
ACCGCTTTTTTGCACAACATGGGGGATCATGTAACTCGCCTTGATCGTTGGGAACCGGAGCTGAATGAAG
CCATACCAAACGACGAGCGTGACACCACGATGCCTGTAGCAATGGCAACAACGTTGCGCAAACTATTAAC
TGGCGAACTACTTACTCTAGCTTCCCGGCAACAATTAATAGACTGGATGGAGGCGGATAAAGTTGCAGGA
CCACTTCTGCGCTCGGCCCTTCCGGCTGGCTGGTTTATTGCTGATAAATCTGGAGCCGGTGAGCGTGGGT
CTCGCGGTATCATTGCAGCACTGGGGCCAGATGGTAAGCCCTCCCGTATCGTAGTTATCTACACGACGGG
GAGTCAGGCAACTATGGATGAACGAAATAGACAGATCGCTGAGATAGGTGCCTCACTGATTAAGCATTGG
TAACTGTCAGACCAAGTTTACTCATATATACTTTAGATTGATTTGCGGCCGCAAAAGGATCTAGGTGAAG
ATCCTTTTTGATAATCTCATGACCAAAATCCCTTAACGTGAGTTTTCGTTCCACTGAGCGTCAGACCCCG
TAGAAAAGATCAAAGGATCTTCTTGAGATCCTTTTTTTCTGCGCGTAATCTGCTGCTTGCAAACAAAAAA
ACCACCGCTACCAGCGGTGGTTTGTTTGCCGGATCAAGAGCTACCAACTCTTTTTCCGAAGGTAACTGGC
TTCAGCAGAGCGCAGATACCAAATACTGTTCTTCTAGTGTAGCCGTAGTTAGGCCACCACTTCAAGAACT
CTGTAGCACCGCCTACATACCTCGCTCTGCTAATCCTGTTACCAGTGGCTGCTGCCAGTGGCGATAAGTC
GTGTCTTACCGGGTTGGACTCAAGACGATAGTTACCGGATAAGGCGCAGCGGTCGGGCTGAACGGGGGGT
TCGTGCACACAGCCCAGCTTGGAGCGAACGACCTACACCGAACTGAGATACCTACAGCGTGAGCTATGAG
AAAGCGCCACGCTTCCCGAAGGGAGAAAGGCGGACAGGTATCCGGTAAGCGGCAGGGTCGGAACAGGAGA
GCGCACGAGGGAGCTTCCAGGGGGAAACGCCTGGTATCTTTATAGTCCTGTCGGGTTTCGCCACCTCTGA
CTTGAGCGTCGATTTTTGTGATGCTCGTCAGGGGGGCGGAGCCTATGGAAAAACGCCAGCAACGCGGCCT
TTTTACGGTTCCTGGCCTTTTGCTGGCCTTTTGCTCACATGTTCTTTCCTGCGTTATCCCCTGATTCTGT
GGATAACCGTATTACCGCCTTTGAGTGAGCTGATACCGCTCGCCGCAGCCGAACGACCGAGCGCAGCGAG
TCAGTGAGCGAGGAAGCGGAAG
