>Addgene plasmid #12387 | pLPC myc hPOT1 | addgene partial sequence | sequence record 19625 | CMV-F 5'-CGCAAATGGGCGGTAGGCGTG-3'
AGAACCCACTGGCTTACTGGCTTATCGAAATTAATACGACTCACTATAGGGAGACCCAAGCTTGGTACCG
AGCTCGGATCAGCCACCATGGAACAAAAGTTGATTTCTGAAGAAGATTTGTTAAGAAAGAGAGGATCCTT
GGTTCCAGCAACAAATTATATATATACACCCCTGAATCAACTTAAGGGTGGTACAATTGTCAATGTCTAT
GGTGTTGTGAAGTTCTTTAAGCCCCCATATCTAAGCAAAGGAACTGATTATTGCTCAGTTGTAACTATTG
TGGACCAGACAAATGTAAAACTAACTTGCCTGCTCTTTAGTGGAAACTATGAAGCCCTTCCAATAATTTA
TAAAAATGGAGATATTGTTCGCTTTCACAGGCTGAAGATTCAAGTATATAAAAAGGAGACTCAGGGTATC
ACCAGCTCTGGCTTTGCATCTTTGACGTTTGAGGGAACTTTGGGAGCCCCTATCATACCTCGCACTTCAA
GCAAGTATTTTAACTTCACTACTGAGGACCACAAAATGGTAGAAGCCTTACGTGTTTGGGCATCTACTCA
TATGTCACCGTCTTGGACATTACTAAAATTGTGTGATGTTCAGCCAATGCAGTATTTTGACCTGACTTGT
CAGCTCTTGGGCAAAGCAGAAGTGGACGGAGCATCATTTCTTCTAAAGGTATGGGATGGCACCAGGACAC
CATTTCCATCTTGGAGAGTCTTAATACAAGACCTTGTTC
